>Addgene plasmid #243077 | AiP2132 - pAAV-AiE2659m-minBG-SYFP2-WPRE3-BGHpA | addgene full sequence | sequence record 492124 | Addgene NGS Result
AGTCAGATTTTAGAATTTGCTTGAGACTGAAGTTTTCTATTTTTACCTTGACTCTAGATAAGAGTATTAC
TTCCATGACTCAAAGTTAAAATTTTATAGTTCAAGCTGTGAAATGAAGCTCAATGGTAGAACATTTACCT
AGAATATGAAGCTCCAGTTAAATCCAGCAATAACTTTCAAGTATTCATCAAGTCTCACTTTACACCTCTT
CTGACCTATCCCCCAAATTAGAAATCAGCAGGAGTTATTGTTCAGACTGTTTTTATTAGAGAAATAGGAC
GCGTGCGGCCGCAGGAACCCCTAGTGATGGAGTTGGCCACTCCCTCTCTGCGCGCTCGCTCGCTCACTGA
GGCCGGGCGACCAAAGGTCGCCCGACGCCCGGGCGGCCTCAGTGAGCGAGCGAGCGCGCAGCTGCCTGCA
GGACATGTGAGCAAAAGGCCAGCAAAAGGCCAGGAACCGTAAAAAGGCCGCGTTGCTGGCGTTTTTCCAT
AGGCTCCGCCCCCCTGACGAGCATCACAAAAATCGACGCTCAAGTCAGAGGTGGCGAAACCCGACAGGAC
TATAAAGATACCAGGCGTTTCCCCCTGGAAGCTCCCTCGTGCGCTCTCCTGTTCCGACCCTGCCGCTTAC
CGGATACCTGTCCGCCTTTCTCCCTTCGGGAAGCGTGGCGCTTTCTCATAGCTCACGCTGTAGGTATCTC
AGTTCGGTGTAGGTCGTTCGCTCCAAGCTGGGCTGTGTGCACGAACCCCCCGTTCAGCCCGACCGCTGCG
CCTTATCCGGTAACTATCGTCTTGAGTCCAACCCGGTAAGACACGACTTATCGCCACTGGCAGCAGCCAC
TGGTAACAGGATTAGCAGAGCGAGGTATGTAGGCGGTGCTACAGAGTTCTTGAAGTGGTGGCCTAACTAC
GGCTACACTAGAAGAACAGTATTTGGTATCTGCGCTCTGCTGAAGCCAGTTACCTTCGGAAAAAGAGTTG
GTAGCTCTTGATCCGGCAAACAAACCACCGCTGGTAGCGGTGGTTTTTTTGTTTGCAAGCAGCAGATTAC
GCGCAGAAAAAAAGGATCTCAAGAAGATCCTTTGATCTTTTCTACGGGGTCTGACGCTCAGTGGAACGAA
AACTCACGTTAAGGGATTTTGGTCATGAGATTATCAAAAAGGATCTTCACCTAGATCCTTTTAAATTAAA
AATGAAGTTTTAAATCAATCTAAAGTATATATGAGTAAACTTGGTCTGACAGTTACCAATGCTTAATCAG
TGAGGCACCTATCTCAGCGATCTGTCTATTTCGTTCATCCATAGTTGCCTGACTCCCCGTCGTGTAGATA
ACTACGATACGGGAGGGCTTACCATCTGGCCCCAGTGCTGCAATGATACCGCGAGACCCACGCTCACCGG
CTCCAGATTTATCAGCAATAAACCAGCCAGCCGGAAGGGCCGAGCGCAGAAGTGGTCCTGCAACTTTATC
CGCCTCCATCCAGTCTATTAATTGTTGCCGGGAAGCTAGAGTAAGTAGTTCGCCAGTTAATAGTTTGCGC
AACGTTGTTGCCATTGCTACAGGCATCGTGGTGTCACGCTCGTCGTTTGGTATGGCTTCATTCAGCTCCG
GTTCCCAACGATCAAGGCGAGTTACATGATCCCCCATGTTGTGCAAAAAAGCGGTTAGCTCCTTCGGTCC
TCCGATCGTTGTCAGAAGTAAGTTGGCCGCAGTGTTATCACTCATGGTTATGGCAGCACTGCATAATTCT
CTTACTGTCATGCCATCCGTAAGATGCTTTTCTGTGACTGGTGAGTACTCAACCAAGTCATTCTGAGAAT
AGTGTATGCGGCGACCGAGTTGCTCTTGCCCGGCGTCAATACGGGATAATACCGCGCCACATAGCAGAAC
TTTAAAAGTGCTCATCATTGGAAAACGTTCTTCGGGGCGAAAACTCTCAAGGATCTTACCGCTGTTGAGA
TCCAGTTCGATGTAACCCACTCGTGCACCCAACTGATCTTCAGCATCTTTTACTTTCACCAGCGTTTCTG
GGTGAGCAAAAACAGGAAGGCAAAATGCCGCAAAAAAGGGAATAAGGGCGACACGGAAATGTTGAATACT
CATACTCTTCCTTTTTCAATATTATTGAAGCATTTATCAGGGTTATTGTCTCATGAGCGGATACATATTT
GAATGTATTTAGAAAAATAAACAAATAGGGGTTCCGCGCACATTTCCCCGAAAAGTGCCACCTGACGTCT
AAGAAACCATTATTATCATGACATTAACCTATAAAAATAGGCGTATCACGAGGCCCTTTCGTCTCGCGCG
TTTCGGTGATGACGGTGAAAACCTCTGACACATGCAGCTCCCGGAGACGGTCACAGCTTGTCTGTAAGCG
GATGCCGGGAGCAGACAAGCCCGTCAGGGCGCGTCAGCGGGTGTTGGCGGGTGTCGGGGCTGGCTTAACT
ATGCGGCATCAGAGCAGATTGTACTGAGAGTGCACCATAAAATTGTAAACGTTAATATTTTGTTAAAATT
CGCGTTAAATTTTTGTTAAATCAGCTCATTTTTTAACCAATAGACCGAAATCGGCAAAATCCCTTATAAA
TCAAAAGAATAGCCCGAGATAGAGT
[37 nt withheld, positions 2616-2652]
AAAGAACGTGGACTCCAACGTCAAAGG
[141 nt withheld, positions 2680-2820]
G
[46 nt withheld, positions 2822-2867]
A
[95 nt withheld, positions 2869-2963]
TATGCGGTGTGAAATACCGCACAGATGCGTAAGGAGAAAATACCGCATCAGGCGCCCCTGCAGGCAGCTG
CGCGCTCGCTCGCTCACTGAGGCCGCCCGGGCAAAGCCCGGGCGTCGGGCGACCTTTGGTCGCCCGGCCT
CAGTGAGCGAGCGAGCGCGCAGAGAGGGAGTGGCCAACTCCATCACTAGGGGTTCCTGCGGCCGCTCGGT
CCGCACGTGAGATCTCATGCCTGCTATTGTCTTCCCAATCCTCCCCCTTGCTGTCCTGCCCCACCCCACC
CCCCAGAATAGAATGACACCTACTCAGACAATGCGATGCAATTTCCTCATTTTATTAGGAAAGGACAGTG
GGAGTGGCACCTTCCAGGGTCAAGGAAGGCACGGGGGAGGGGCAAACAACAGATGGCTGGCAACTAGAAG
GCACAGTCGAAGATCTCTCGAGCCACGGAATTGTCAGTGCCCAACAGCCGAGCCCCTGTCCAGCAGCGGG
CAAGGCAGGCGGCGATGAGTTCCGCCGTGGCAAGAACTAACCAGGATTTATACAAGGAGGAGAAAATGAA
AGCCATACGGGAAGCAATAGCATGATACAAAGGCATTAAAGCAGCGTATCCACATAGCGTAAAAGGAGCA
ACATAGTTAAGAATACCAGTCAATCTTTCACAAATTTTGTAATCCAGAGGTTGATTATGATATCGAATTC
GCGGCCGCGGCGCGCCGTCGACTTACTTGTACAGCTCGTCCATGCCGAGAGTGATCCCGGCGGCGGTCAC
GAACTCCAGCAGGACCATGTGATCGCGCTTCTCGTTGGGGTCTTTGCTCAGCTTGGACTGGTAGCTCAGG
TAGTGGTTGTCGGGCAGCAGCACGGGGCCGTCGCCGATGGGGGTGTTCTGCTGGTAGTGGTCGGCGAGCT
GCACGCCGCCGTCCTCGATGTTGTGGCGGATCTTGAAGTTGGCCTTGATGCCGTTCTTCTGCTTGTCGGC
GGTGATATAGACGTTGTGGCTGTTGTAGTTGTACTCCAGCTTGTGCCCCAGGATGTTGCCGTCCTCCTTG
AAGTCGATGCCCTTCAGCTCGATGCGGTTCACCAGGGTGTCGCCCTCGAACTTCACCTCGGCGCGGGTCT
TGTAGTTGCCGTCGTCCTTGAAGAAGATGGTGCGCTCCTGGACGTAGCCTTCGGGCATGGCGGACTTGAA
GAAGTCGTGCTGCTTCATGTGGTCGGGGTAGCGGGCGAAGCACTGCACGCCGTAGCCCAGGGTGGTCACG
AGGGTGGGCCAGGGCACGGGCAGCTTGCCGGTGGTGCAGATCAGCTTCAGGGTCAGCTTGCCGTAGGTGG
CATCGCCCTCGCCCTCGCCGGACACGCTGAACTTGTGGCCGTTTACGTCGCCGTCCAGCTCGACCAGGAT
GGGCACCACCCCGGTGAACAGCTCCTCGCCCTTGCTCACCATGGTGGCGACCGGTAGCGCTAGCTTCGAA
AGATCTGGATCCCAGAAGCAAATGTAAGCAATAGATGGCTCTGCCCTGACTTTTATGCCCAGCCCGAGCT
CCGCCGGCGTCCACAAAGCCCATCAGTTCTGTCTCTTCCACTTCCTCTCCGTTTAGCATGAGAACTCTGT
AGCAGAATAAAAGGAAGGTTCAGGTTAGCCTGGGACCAGCTTCCCAACCTTGCACCGTCATCCCATAAGG
AAGGAGCAGGCCTGCCCTTACCTTGTCTGGCCCACAAAAGAGAGCACCAAAGTGTCATCCGTCTCCCGAC
CGGGGTCAGAGCGCAGAGGCCATAAACCTGGAACAAGGAGTAAAGCATAAAGTGTACCATGAGCCAGCAC
CCAAGACGTGCCCTCACCCTAAGCCACGAGGGGGGCGGAAATCCCTTCTAGTCCTTCCTGATATTTACAC
TCTAAAGA
Features (pLannotate 1.2.2; 14 found; start..end, strand, type, name):
    328..355     -  repeat_region  AAV2 ITR (fragment): inverted terminal repeat of adeno-associated virus serotype 2 inverted
    384..411     -  repeat_region  AAV2 ITR (fragment): inverted terminal repeat of adeno-associated virus serotype 2 inverted
    484..1072    -  rep_origin     ori: high-copy-number ColE1/pMB1/pBR322/pUC origin of replication
   1243..2103    -  CDS            AmpR: β-lactamase; bla; confers resistance to ampicillin, carbenicillin, and related antibiotics
   2104..2208    -  promoter       AmpR promoter: bla
   2303..2338    +  CDS            rop (fragment): Rop protein, which maintains plasmids at low copy number; rop
   2440..2489    +  misc_feature   bom (fragment): basis of mobility region from pBR322
   2490..2945    -  rep_origin     f1 ori (sequence partly withheld): f1 bacteriophage origin of replication; arrow indicates direction of (+) strand synthesis
   2964..3015    +  misc_feature   bom (fragment): basis of mobility region from pBR322
   3020..3160    -  repeat_region  AAV2 ITR: inverted terminal repeat of adeno-associated virus serotype 2 inverted
   3278..3389    -  polyA_signal   bGH poly(A) signal: bovine growth hormone polyadenylation signal
   3406..3486    -  misc_feature   WPRE (fragment): woodchuck hepatitis virus posttranscriptional regulatory element
   3492..3649    -  misc_feature   WPRE (fragment): woodchuck hepatitis virus posttranscriptional regulatory element
   3689..4405    -  CDS            SYFP2: SYFP2 is a basic (constitutively fluorescent) yellow fluorescent protein published in 2006, derived from Aequorea victoria. It is reported to be a very rapidly-maturing monomer with moderate acid sensitivity.
