[The description below was written by a language model from this plasmid's Addgene catalogue record and pLannotate feature annotations shown in this document.]
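Description:
AiP2132 - pAAV-AiE2659m-minBG-SYFP2-WPRE3-BGHpA is an adeno-associated virus transfer plasmid built on a pAAV2 backbone and intended for packaging a fluorescent reporter genome into recombinant AAV for delivery to brain tissue. In bacteria it is maintained as a high-copy plasmid through a ColE1/pUC-type origin and selected with ampicillin via the β-lactamase gene and its native promoter. An f1 phage origin and short remnants of pBR322 rop and bom sequences are also present in the backbone. The annotation detects one full AAV2 inverted terminal repeat next to the polyadenylation signal, and only short ITR fragments at the other end of the cassette. The ITRs are the cis elements required for replication and encapsidation of the intervening DNA.

The payload is an enhancer-driven reporter cassette. According to the construct name and stated purpose, the AiE2659m enhancer is placed upstream of a minimal beta-globin promoter (minBG), so that transcription depends on enhancer activity and is restricted to particular brain cell populations. The record does not say which populations these are. Neither the enhancer nor the minimal promoter is annotated in the feature table, though unannotated sequence lies upstream of the reporter where they would be expected. The expressed gene is SYFP2, a rapidly maturing monomeric yellow fluorescent protein derived from Aequorea victoria. It is followed by WPRE3, a shortened woodchuck hepatitis virus posttranscriptional regulatory element that shows up as two WPRE fragments and boosts transcript expression, and then by the bovine growth hormone poly(A) signal. The construct is suited to labelling and evaluating the cell-type specificity of the enhancer after AAV transduction.
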