Addgene plasmid #243077: AiP2132 - pAAV-AiE2659m-minBG-SYFP2-WPRE3-BGHpA
Purpose: AiE2659m is an enhancer sequence designed to drive AAV-mediated transgene expression in specific population sof brain cells.
Depositing lab: Allen Institute for Brain Science & Bosiljka Tasic. Depositing organization: Allen Institute.
Backbone
  Vector backbone: pAAV2
  Vector type: AAV
Growth in bacteria
  Bacterial resistance: Ampicillin, 100 μg/mL
  Growth temperature: 37°C
  Growth strain: NEB Stable
  Copy number: High Copy
Gene/Insert
  Gene/Insert name: SYFP2
  Species: Synthetic
  Cloning method: Gibson Cloning
Terms and licenses: Academic/Nonprofit Terms; Industry Terms: Not Available to Industry
How to cite: AiP2132 - pAAV-AiE2659m-minBG-SYFP2-WPRE3-BGHpA was a gift from Allen Institute for Brain Science & Bosiljka Tasic (Addgene plasmid # 243077 ; http://n2t.net/addgene:243077 ; RRID:Addgene_243077)
